Addgene plasmid #72104: Ntn1-Fc-His
Purpose: Expresses the entire Netrin 1 protein, C-terminally fused to the Fc region of human IgG1 + 6X histidine tag.
Depositing lab: Woj Wojtowicz. Publication: An extracellular biochemical screen reveals that FLRTs and Unc5s mediate neuronal subtype recognition in the retina. Visser JJ, Cheng Y, Perry SC, Chastain AB, Parsa B, Masri SS, Ray TA, Kay JN, Wojtowicz WM. Elife. 2015 Dec 3;4. pii: e08149. doi: 10.7554/eLife.08149. PubMed 26633812.
Backbone
  Vector backbone: pCMVi-SV40ori
  Vector type: Mammalian Expression
Growth in bacteria
  Bacterial resistance: Ampicillin, 100 μg/mL
  Growth temperature: 37°C
  Growth strain: DH5alpha
  Copy number: High Copy
Gene/Insert
  Gene/Insert name: Ntn1 (alt names: Netrin 1; NCBI gene ID 18208; Reference sequence NM_008744.2)
  Species: M. musculus (mouse)
  Insert size (bp): 1812
  Entrez Gene: Ntn1 (a.k.a. Netrin-1)
  Promoter: CMV
  Tag / fusion protein: Fc-His (C terminal on backbone)
  Cloning method: Restriction Enzyme; 5′ cloning site PmeI (destroyed during cloning); 3′ cloning site SpeI (not destroyed)
  Sequencing primers: 5′ GTCAGAGGTAACTCCCGTTGC; 3′ ATCATGAGGGTGTCCTTG
Terms and licenses: Academic/Nonprofit Terms; Industry Terms: Not Available to Industry
How to cite: Ntn1-Fc-His was a gift from Woj Wojtowicz (Addgene plasmid # 72104 ; http://n2t.net/addgene:72104 ; RRID:Addgene_72104)
