[The description below was written by a language model from this plasmid's Addgene catalogue record and pLannotate feature annotations shown in this document.]
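Description:
Ntn1-Fc-His is a 7,537 bp mammalian expression plasmid built on the pCMVi-SV40ori backbone and designed to produce a tagged form of mouse Netrin 1. In bacteria it is maintained at high copy through a ColE1/pUC-type origin and selected with ampicillin via the β-lactamase gene. The backbone also carries an f1 phage origin and short remnants of rop, bom and lacZα that appear to be leftovers from earlier vector construction. An SV40 enhancer/early promoter region is present outside the expression cassette. This region contains the SV40 origin referred to in the backbone name, which allows episomal amplification in cells that express large T antigen.

The expression cassette is driven by the human cytomegalovirus immediate early enhancer and promoter, followed by CMV intron A, an element commonly included to boost transcript processing and expression. Downstream lies the complete 1,812 bp Ntn1 coding sequence, inserted between a destroyed PmeI site and a retained SpeI site. It is joined at its C terminus to a fragment of the human IgG1 heavy-chain constant region (Fc) and, according to the catalogue entry, a 6X histidine tag. The His tag is not separately annotated in the feature table. An SV40 polyadenylation signal terminates the transcript. Because the entire netrin protein is encoded, secretion presumably depends on its native signal peptide. The Fc portion typically dimerises the fusion and permits capture or detection with Fc-binding reagents, and the His tag offers metal-affinity purification. The associated work was an extracellular biochemical interaction screen of neuronal recognition proteins in the retina, so the construct serves to generate soluble Netrin 1 for binding assays.
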