Features (pLannotate 1.2.2; 14 found; start..end, strand, type, name):
     25..408     +  enhancer       CMV enhancer: human cytomegalovirus immediate early enhancer
    410..609     +  promoter       CMV promoter: human cytomegalovirus (CMV) immediate early promoter
    748..1573    +  intron         CMV intron A: human cytomegalovirus intron A (Chapman et al., 1991)
   1612..3423    +  CDS            Ntn1: NET1_MOUSE - Experimental evidence at protein level: Swiss-Prot protein existence level 1. Netrins control guidance of CNS commissural axons and peripheral motor axons. Its association with either DCC or some UNC5 receptors will lead to axon attraction or repulsion, respectively. Binding to UNC5C might cause dissociation of UNC5C from polymerized TUBB3 in microtubules and thereby lead to increased microtubule dynamics and axon repulsion (PubMed:28483977). Involved in dorsal root ganglion axon projection towards the spinal cord (PubMed:28483977). It also serves as a survival factor via its asso
   3430..4110    +  CDS            IGHG1 (fragment): IGHG1_HUMAN - Experimental evidence at protein level: Swiss-Prot protein existence level 1. Constant region of immunoglobulin heavy chains. Immunoglobulins, also known as antibodies, are membrane-bound or secreted glycoproteins produced by B lymphocytes. In the recognition phase of humoral immunity, the membrane-bound immunoglobulins serve as receptors which, upon binding of a specific antigen, trigger the clonal expansion and differentiation of B lymphocytes into immunoglobulins- secreting plasma cells. Secreted immunoglobulins mediate the effector phase of humoral immunity, which results in
   4160..4281    +  polyA_signal   SV40 poly(A) signal: SV40 polyadenylation signal
   4490..5078    -  rep_origin     ori: high-copy-number ColE1/pMB1/pBR322/pUC origin of replication
   5249..6109    -  CDS            AmpR: β-lactamase; bla; confers resistance to ampicillin, carbenicillin, and related antibiotics
   6110..6214    -  promoter       AmpR promoter: bla
   6309..6344    +  CDS            rop (fragment): Rop protein, which maintains plasmids at low copy number; rop
   6367..6697    +  promoter       SV40 promoter: SV40 enhancer and early promoter
   6820..6919    +  misc_feature   bom (fragment): basis of mobility region from pBR322
   6947..7375    -  rep_origin     f1 ori (sequence partly withheld): f1 bacteriophage origin of replication; arrow indicates direction of (+) strand synthesis
   7379..7536    -  CDS            lacZα (fragment): LacZα fragment of β-galactosidase; lacZ fragment
>Addgene plasmid #72104 | Ntn1-Fc-His | depositor full sequence | sequence record 131290 | Full Sequence
GTCGAGGTCTCGACGGTATCGATTGACATTGATTATTGACTAGCTAGTTATTAATAGTAATCAATTACGG
GGTCATTAGTTCATAGCCCATATATGGAGTTCCGCGTTACATAACTTACGGTAAATGGCCCGCCTGGCTG
ACCGCCCAACGACCCCCGCCCATTGACGTCAATAATGACGTATGTTCCCATAGTAACGCCAATAGGGACT
TTCCATTGACGTCAATGGGTGGAGTATTTACGGTAAACTGCCCACTTGGCAGTACATCAAGTGTATCATA
TGCCAAGTCCGCCCCCTATTGACGTCAATGACGGTAAATGGCCCGCCTGGCATTATGCCCAGTACATGAC
CTTACGGGACTTTCCTACTTGGCAGTACATCTACGTATTAGTCATCGCTATTACCATGGTGATGCGGTTT
TGGCAGTACACCAATGGGCGTGGATAGCGGTTTGACTCACGGGGATTTCCAAGTCTCCACCCCATTGACG
TCAATGGGAGTTTGTTTTGGCACCAAAATCAACGGGACTTTCCAAAATGTCGTAATAACCCCGCCCCGTT
GACGCAAATGGGCGGTAGGCGTGTACGGTGGGAGGTCTATATAAGCAGAGCTCGTTTAGTGAACCGTCAG
ATCGCCTGGAGACGCCATCCACGCTGTTTTGACCTCCATAGAAGACACCGGGACCGATCCAGCCTCCGCG
GCCGGGAACGGTGCATTGGAACGCGGATTCCCCGTGCCAAGAGTGACGTAAGTACCGCCTATAGACTCTA
TAGGCACACCCCTTTGGCTCTTATGCATGCTATACTGTTTTTGGCTTGGGGCCTATACACCCCCGCTTCC
ATATGCTATAGGTGATGGTATAGCTTAGCCTATAGGTGTGGGTTATTGACCATTATTGACCACTCCCCTA
TTGGTGACGATACTTTCCATTACTAATCCATAACATGGCTCTTTGCCACAACTATCTCTATTGGCTATAT
GCCAATACTCTGTCCTTCAGAGACTGACACGGACTCTGTATTTTTACAGGATGGGGTCCCATTTATTATT
TACAAATTCACATATACAACAACGCCGTCCCCCGTGCCCGCAGTTTTTATTAAACATAGCGTGGGATCTC
CACGCGAATCTCGGGTACGTGTTCCGGACATGGGCTCTTCTCCGGTAGCGGCGGAGCTTCCACATCCGAG
CCCTGGTCCCATGCCTCCAGCGGCTCATGGTCGCTCGGCAGCTCCTTGCTCCTAACAGTGGAGGCCAGAC
TTAGGCACAGCACAATGCCCACCACCACCAGTGTGCCGCACAAGGCCGTGGCGGTAGGGTATGTGTCTGA
AAATGAGCTCGGAGATTGGGCTCGCACCGCTGACGCAGATGGAAGACTTAAGGCAGCGGCAGAAGAAGAT
GCAGGCAGCTGAGTTGTTGTATTCTGATAAGAGTCAGAGGTAACTCCCGTTGCGGTGCTGTTAACGGTGG
AGGGCAGTGTAGTCTGAGCAGTACTCGTTGCTGCCGCGCGCGCCACCAGACATAATAGCTGACAGACTAA
CAGACTGTTCCTTTCCATGGGTCTTTTCTGCAGAAGCTTGAATTCTCGAGGATCCGCGGCCAAACGCCAC
CATGATGCGCGCTGTGTGGGAGGCGCTGGCGGCGCTGGCGGCGGTGGCGTGCCTGGTGGGCGCGGTGCGC
GGCGGGCCCGGGCTTAGCATGTTCGCCGGCCAGGCGGCGCAGCCTGATCCTTGCTCGGATGAGAATGGAC
ACCCGCGCCGCTGCATCCCGGACTTTGTCAACGCGGCCTTCGGCAAGGACGTGCGCGTGTCCAGCACCTG
CGGCCGGCCCCCGGCGCGCTACTGCGTGGTGAGCGAGCGTGGTGAAGAGCGGCTGCGCTCCTGTCACCTC
TGCAACTCTTCGGATCCCAAGAAAGCGCACCCGCCCGCCTTCCTCACCGACCTCAATAACCCGCACAACC
TGACGTGCTGGCAGTCCGAGAACTACCTGCAGTTCCCGCACAACGTGACGCTCACTCTGTCGCTCGGCAA
GAAGTTTGAGGTGACCTATGTGAGCCTGCAATTCTGCTCGCCGCGGCCAGAGTCCATGGCCATCTACAAG
TCCATGGACTACGGGCGCACGTGGGTGCCCTTCCAGTTCTATTCCACGCAGTGCCGCAAAATGTACAACC
GGCCGCACCGCGCGCCTATCACCAAACAGAACGAGCAGGAGGCCGTGTGCACCGACTCGCACACCGACAT
GCGCCCGCTCTCTGGCGGGCTGATCGCTTTCAGCACGCTGGACGGGCGGCCCTCGGCGCACGACTTCGAC
AACTCGCCGGTGCTGCAGGACTGGGTCACGGCCACCGACATCCGCGTGGCTTTCAGCCGCCTGCACACGT
TCGGCGACGAGAACGAAGACGACTCGGAGCTGGCGCGCGACTCCTATTACTATGCAGTGTCTGACCTGCA
GGTTGGCGGCCGCTGCAAGTGCAACGGCCACGCGGCGCGTTGCGTGCGCGACCGAGACGACAGTCTGGTG
TGTGACTGTAGGCACAACACGGCCGGCCCTGAATGCGACCGTTGCAAGCCCTTCCACTACGACCGGCCCT
GGCAGCGCGCCACGGCCCGCGAGGCCAACGAGTGCGTGGCCTGCAACTGCAACCTCCATGCTCGGCGCTG
CAGATTCAACATGGAGCTCTATAAGCTATCAGGGCGCAAGAGCGGGGGAGTCTGTCTCAACTGCCGCCAC
AACACTGCGGGCCGCCACTGCCACTACTGCAAGGAGGGCTTCTACCGAGACATGGGCAAGCCTATCACCC
ACCGGAAGGCTTGCAAAGCCTGTGATTGCCACCCAGTGGGTGCTGCTGGCAAGACCTGCAATCAAACCAC
TGGCCAATGTCCCTGCAAGGACGGCGTGACGGGCATCACCTGCAACCGATGTGCCAAAGGCTACCAGCAG
AGCCGCTCCCCCATCGCCCCTTGCATCAAGATTCCTGTGGCGCCACCCACCACTGCAGCCAGCAGCGTGG
AGGAACCGGAAGACTGTGACTCCTATTGCAAGGCCTCCAAAGGCAAGCTGAAGATGAACATGAAGAAATA
CTGCAGGAAGGACTATGCTGTCCAGATCCACATCCTGAAGGCCGACAAAGCAGGGGACTGGTGGAAGTTC
ACCGTGAACATCATCTCCGTGTACAAGCAGGGCACAAGTCGTATTCGCCGTGGTGACCAGAGTTTGTGGA
TCCGCTCACGAGACATCGCCTGCAAGTGTCCCAAAATCAAGCCCCTCAAGAAGTACTTGCTGTTGGGTAA
TGCCGAGGACTCACCTGACCAGAGTGGCATCGTGGCAGACAAGAGCAGCCTGGTGATCCAGTGGCGGGAC
ACATGGGCACGGCGGCTGCGCAAGTTCCAGCAACGGGAGAAGAAGGGCAAGTGCAAGAAGGCCACTAGTG
ACAAAACTCACACATGCCCACCGTGCCCAGCACCTGAACTCCTGGGGGGACCGTCAGTCTTCCTCTTCCC
CCCAAAACCCAAGGACACCCTCATGATCTCCCGGACCCCTGAGGTCACATGCGTGGTGGTGGACGTGAGC
CACGAAGACCCTGAGGTCAAGTTCAACTGGTACGTGGACGGCGTGGAGGTGCATAATGCCAAGACAAAGC
CGCGGGAGGAGCAGTACAACAGCACGTACCGTGTGGTCAGCGTCCTCACCGTCCTGCACCAGGACTGGCT
GAATGGCAAGGAGTACAAGTGCAAGGTCTCCAACAAAGCCCTCCCAGCCCCCATCGAGAAAACCATCTCC
AAAGCCAAAGGGCAGCCCCGAGAACCACAGGTGTATACCCTGCCCCCATCCCGGGATGAGCTGACCAAGA
ACCAGGTCAGCCTGACCTGCCTGGTCAAAGGCTTCTATCCCAGCGACATCGCCGTGGAGTGGGAGAGCAA
TGGGCAGCCGGAGAACAACTACAAGACCACGCCTCCCGTGCTGGACTCCGACGGCTCCTTCTTCCTCTAC
AGCAAGCTCACCGTGGACAAGAGCAGGTGGCAGCAGGGGAACGTCTTCTCATGCTCCGTGATGCATGAGG
CTCTGCACAACCACTACACGCAGAAGAGCCTCTCCCTGTCTCCGGGTAAAGGCGGCCATCATCACCATCA
CCATTAATCTAGAGATCTTATTAAAGCAGAACTTGTTTATTGCAGCTTATAATGGTTACAAATAAAGCAA
TAGCATCACAAATTTCACAAATAAAGCATTTTTTTCACTGCATTCTAGTTGTGGTTTGTCCAAACTCATC
AATGTATCTTATCATGTCTGGTCGACTCTAGCTAGACTCTTCCGCTTCCTCGCTCACTGACTCGCTGCGC
TCGGTCGTTCGGCTGCGGCGAGCGGTATCAGCTCACTCAAAGGCGGTAATACGGTTATCCACAGAATCAG
GGGATAACGCAGGAAAGAACATGTGAGCAAAAGGCCAGCAAAAGGCCAGGAACCGTAAAAAGGCCGCGTT
GCTGGCGTTTTTCCATAGGCTCCGCCCCCCTGACGAGCATCACAAAAATCGACGCTCAAGTCAGAGGTGG
CGAAACCCGACAGGACTATAAAGATACCAGGCGTTTCCCCCTGGAAGCTCCCTCGTGCGCTCTCCTGTTC
CGACCCTGCCGCTTACCGGATACCTGTCCGCCTTTCTCCCTTCGGGAAGCGTGGCGCTTTCTCATAGCTC
ACGCTGTAGGTATCTCAGTTCGGTGTAGGTCGTTCGCTCCAAGCTGGGCTGTGTGCACGAACCCCCCGTT
CAGCCCGACCGCTGCGCCTTATCCGGTAACTATCGTCTTGAGTCCAACCCGGTAAGACACGACTTATCGC
CACTGGCAGCAGCCACTGGTAACAGGATTAGCAGAGCGAGGTATGTAGGCGGTGCTACAGAGTTCTTGAA
GTGGTGGCCTAACTACGGCTACACTAGAAGAACAGTATTTGGTATCTGCGCTCTGCTGAAGCCAGTTACC
TTCGGAAAAAGAGTTGGTAGCTCTTGATCCGGCAAACAAACCACCGCTGGTAGCGGTGGTTTTTTTGTTT
GCAAGCAGCAGATTACGCGCAGAAAAAAAGGATCTCAAGAAGATCCTTTGATCTTTTCTACGGGGTCTGA
CGCTCAGTGGAACGAAAACTCACGTTAAGGGATTTTGGTCATGAGATTATCAAAAAGGATCTTCACCTAG
ATCCTTTTAAATTAAAAATGAAGTTTTAAATCAATCTAAAGTATATATGAGTAAACTTGGTCTGACAGTT
ACCAATGCTTAATCAGTGAGGCACCTATCTCAGCGATCTGTCTATTTCGTTCATCCATAGTTGCCTGACT
CCCCGTCGTGTAGATAACTACGATACGGGAGGGCTTACCATCTGGCCCCAGTGCTGCAATGATACCGCGA
GACCCACGCTCACCGGCTCCAGATTTATCAGCAATAAACCAGCCAGCCGGAAGGGCCGAGCGCAGAAGTG
GTCCTGCAACTTTATCCGCCTCCATCCAGTCTATTAATTGTTGCCGGGAAGCTAGAGTAAGTAGTTCGCC
AGTTAATAGTTTGCGCAACGTTGTTGCCATTGCTACAGGCATCGTGGTGTCACGCTCGTCGTTTGGTATG
GCTTCATTCAGCTCCGGTTCCCAACGATCAAGGCGAGTTACATGATCCCCCATGTTGTGCAAAAAAGCGG
TTAGCTCCTTCGGTCCTCCGATCGTTGTCAGAAGTAAGTTGGCCGCAGTGTTATCACTCATGGTTATGGC
AGCACTGCATAATTCTCTTACTGTCATGCCATCCGTAAGATGCTTTTCTGTGACTGGTGAGTACTCAACC
AAGTCATTCTGAGAATAGTGTATGCGGCGACCGAGTTGCTCTTGCCCGGCGTCAATACGGGATAATACCG
CGCCACATAGCAGAACTTTAAAAGTGCTCATCATTGGAAAACGTTCTTCGGGGCGAAAACTCTCAAGGAT
CTTACCGCTGTTGAGATCCAGTTCGATGTAACCCACTCGTGCACCCAACTGATCTTCAGCATCTTTTACT
TTCACCAGCGTTTCTGGGTGAGCAAAAACAGGAAGGCAAAATGCCGCAAAAAAGGGAATAAGGGCGACAC
GGAAATGTTGAATACTCATACTCTTCCTTTTTCAATATTATTGAAGCATTTATCAGGGTTATTGTCTCAT
GAGCGGATACATATTTGAATGTATTTAGAAAAATAAACAAATAGGGGTTCCGCGCACATTTCCCCGAAAA
GTGCCACCTGACGTCTAAGAAACCATTATTATCATGACATTAACCTATAAAAATAGGCGTATCACGAGGC
CCTTTCGTCTCGCGCGTTTCGGTGATGACGGTGAAAACCTCTGACACATGCAGCTCCCGGAGGAATGTGT
GTCAGTTAGGGTGTGGAAAGTCCCCAGGCTCCCCAGGCAGGCAGAAGTATGCAAAGCATGCATCTCAATT
AGTCAGCAACCAGGTGTGGAAAGTCCCCAGGCTCCCCAGCAGGCAGAAGTATGCAAAGCATGCATCTCAA
TTAGTCAGCAACCATAGTCCCGCCCCTAACTCCGCCCATCCCGCCCCTAACTCCGCCCAGTTCCGCCCAT
TCTCCGCCCCATGGCTGACTAATTTTTTTTATTTATGCAGAGGCCGAGGCCGCCTCTGCCTCTGAGCTAT
TCCAGAAGTAGTGAGGAGGCTTTTTTGGAGGCCTAGGCTTTTGCAAAAAGCTCCCGGGAGCTTGTATATC
CATTTTCGTCCCGGAGACGGTCACAGCTTGTCTGTAAGCGGATGCCGGGAGCAGACAAGCCCGTCAGGGC
GCGTCAGCGGGTGTTGGCGGGTGTCGGGGCTGGCTTAACTATGCGGCATCAGAGCAGATTGTACTGAGAG
TGCACCATATGCGGTGTGAAATACCGCACAGATGCGTAAGGAGAAAATACCGCATCAGGAAATTGTAAGC
GTTAATATTTTGTTAAAATTCGCGTTAAATTTTTGTTAAATCAGCTCATTTTTTAACCAATAGGCCGAAA
TCGGCAAAATCCCTTATAAATCAAAAGAATAGACCGAGATAGGGT
[37 nt withheld, positions 7046-7082]
AAAGAACGTGGACTCCAACGTCAAAGG
[49 nt withheld, positions 7110-7158]
T
[91 nt withheld, positions 7160-7250]
G
[124 nt withheld, positions 7252-7375]
CCATTCGCCATTCAGGCTGCGCAACTGTTGGGAAGGGCGATCGGTGCGGGCCTCTTCGCTATTACGCCAG
CTGGCGAAAGGGGGATGTGCTGCAAGGCGATTAAGTTGGGTAACGCCAGGGTTTTCCCAGTCACGACGTT
GTAAAACGACGGCCAGTGAATT
