>Addgene plasmid #72104 | Ntn1-Fc-His | addgene partial sequence | sequence record 139092 | pMRB101-F 5'-aagatgcaggcagctgagtt-3'
ACGGTGGAGGGCAGTGTAGTCTGAGCAGTACTCGTTGCTGCCGCGCGCGCCACCAGACATAATAGCTGAC
AGACTAACAGACTGTTCCTTTCCATGGGTCTTTTCTGCAGAAGCTTGAATTCTCGAGGATCCGCGGCCAA
ACGCCACCATGATGCGCGCTGTGTGGGAGGCGCTGGCGGCGCTGGCGGCGGTGGCGTGCCTGGTGGGCGC
GGTGCGCGGCGGGCCCGGGCTTAGCATGTTCGCCGGCCAGGCGGCGCAGCCTGATCCTTGCTCGGATGAG
AATGGACACCCGCGCCGCTGCATCCCGGACTTTGTCAACGCGGCCTTCGGCAAGGACGTGCGCGTGTCCA
GCACCTGCGGCCGGCCCCCGGCGCGCTACTGCGTGGTGAGCGAGCGTGGTGAAGAGCGGCTGCGCTCCTG
TCACCTCTGCAACTCTTCGGATCCCAAGAAAGCGCACCCGCCCGCCTTCCTCACCGACCTCAATAACCCG
CACAACCTGACGTGCTGGCAGTCCGAGAACTACCTGCAGTTCCCGCACAACGTGACGCTCACTCTGTCGC
TCGGCAAGAAGTTTGAGGTGACCTATGTGAGCCTGCAATTCTGCTCGCCGCGGCCAGAGTCCATGGCCAT
CTACAAGTCCATGGACTACGGGCGCACGTGGGTGCCCTTCCAGTTCTATTCCACGCAGTGCCGCAAAATG
TACAACCGGCCGCACCGCGCGCCTATCACCAAACAGAACGAGCAGGAGGCCGTGTGCACCGACTCGCACA
CCGACATGCGCCCGCTCTCTGGCGGGCTGATCGCTTTCAGCACGCTGGACGGGCGGCC
