>Addgene plasmid #72104 | Ntn1-Fc-His | addgene partial sequence | sequence record 139093 | SV40pA-R 5'-GAAATTTGTGATGCTATTGC-3'
ATAAGATCTCTAGATTAATGGTGATGGTGATGATGGCCGCCTTTACCCGGAGACAGGGAGAGGCTCTTCT
GCGTGTAGTGGTTGTGCAGAGCCTCATGCATCACGGAGCATGAGAAGACGTTCCCCTGCTGCCACCTGCT
CTTGTCCACGGTGAGCTTGCTGTAGAGGAAGAAGGAGCCGTCGGAGTCCAGCACGGGAGGCGTGGTCTTG
TAGTTGTTCTCCGGCTGCCCATTGCTCTCCCACTCCACGGCGATGTCGCTGGGATAGAAGCCTTTGACCA
GGCAGGTCAGGCTGACCTGGTTCTTGGTCAGCTCATCCCGGGATGGGGGCAGGGTATACACCTGTGGTTC
TCGGGGCTGCCCTTTGGCTTTGGAGATGGTTTTCTCGATGGGGGCTGGGAGGGCTTTGTTGGAGACCTTG
CACTTGTACTCCTTGCCATTCAGCCAGTCCTGGTGCAGGACGGTGAGGACGCTGACCACACGGTACGTGC
TGTTGTACTGCTCCTCCCGCGGCTTTGTCTTGGCATTATGCACCTCCACGCCGTCCACGTACCAGTTGAA
CTTGACCTCAGGGTCTTCGTGGCTCACGTCCACCACCACGCATGTGACCTCAGGGGTCCGGGAGATCATG
AGGGTGTCCTTGGGTTTTGGGGGGAAGAGGAAGACTGACGGTCCCCCCAGGAGTTCAGGTGCTGGGCACG
GTGGGCATGTGTGAGTTTTGTCACTAGTGGCCTTCTTGCACTTGCCCTTCTTCTCCCGTTGCTGGAACTT
GCGCAGCCGCCGTGCCCATGTGTCCCGCCACTGGATCACCAGGCTGCTCTTGTCTGCCACGATGCCACTC
TGGTCAGGTGAGTCCTCGGCAT
